>Addgene plasmid #58856 | mCherry_LD 0_CS G_tTA-BFP | depositor full sequence | sequence record 94228 | mCherry_LD 0_CS G_tTA-BFP sequence 8160 bps
GGGCAAAGCCCGGGCGTCGGGCGACCTTTGGTCGCCCGGCCTCAGTGAGCGAGCGAGCGCGCAGAGAGGG
AGTGGCCAACTCCATCACTAGGGGTTCCTTGTAGTTAATGATTAACCCGCCATGCTACTTATCTACGTAG
CCATGCTCTAGGGATCCGGCCAGATATACGCGTTGACATTGATTATTGACTAGTTATTAATAGTAATCAA
TTACGGGGTCATTAGTTCATAGCCCATATATGGAGTTCCGCGTTACATAACTTACGGTAAATGGCCCGCC
TGGCTGACCGCCCAACGACCCCCGCCCATTGACGTCAATAATGACGTATGTTCCCATAGTAACGCCAATA
GGGACTTTCCATTGACGTCAATGGGTGGAGTATTTACGGTAAACTGCCCACTTGGCAGTACATCAAGTGT
ATCATATGCCAAGTACGCCCCCTATTGACGTCAATGACGGTAAATGGCCCGCCTGGCATTATGCCCAGTA
CATGACCTTATGGGACTTTCCTACTTGGCAGTACATCTACGTATTAGTCATCGCTATTACCATGGTGATG
CGGTTTTGGCAGTACATCAATGGGCGTGGATAGCGGTTTGACTCACGGGGATTTCCAAGTCTCCACCCCA
TTGACGTCAATGGGAGTTTGTTTTGGCACCAAAATCAACGGGACTTTCCAAAATGTCGTAACAACTCCGC
CCCATTGACGCAAATGGGCGGTAGGCGTGTACGGTGGGAGGTCTATATAAGCAGAGCTCTCTGGCTAACT
AGAGAACCCACTGCTTACTGGCTTATCGAAATTAATACGACTCACTATAGGGAGACCCAAGCTGGCTAGC
GCCATCATGTGCCGAGCCATCTCTCTTAGGCGCTTGCTGCTGCTGCTGCTGCAGCTGTCACAACTCCTAG
CTGTCACTCAAGGGATGGTGAGCAAGGGCGAGGAGGATAACATGGCCATCATCAAGGAGTTCATGCGCTT
CAAGGTGCACATGGAGGGCTCCGTGAACGGCCACGAGTTCGAGATCGAGGGCGAGGGCGAGGGCCGCCCC
TACGAGGGCACCCAGACCGCCAAGCTGAAGGTGACCAAGGGTGGCCCCCTGCCCTTCGCCTGGGACATCC
TGTCCCCTCAGTTCATGTACGGCTCCAAGGCCTACGTGAAGCACCCCGCCGACATCCCCGACTACTTGAA
GCTGTCCTTCCCCGAGGGCTTCAAGTGGGAGCGCGTGATGAACTTCGAGGACGGCGGCGTGGTGACCGTG
ACCCAGGACTCCTCCCTGCAGGACGGCGAGTTCATCTACAAGGTGAAGCTGCGCGGCACCAACTTCCCCT
CCGACGGCCCCGTAATGCAGAAGAAGACCATGGGCTGGGAGGCCTCCTCCGAGCGGATGTACCCCGAGGA
CGGCGCCCTGAAGGGCGAGATCAAGCAGAGGCTGAAGCTGAAGGACGGCGGCCACTACGACGCTGAGGTC
AAGACCACCTACAAGGCCAAGAAGCCCGTGCAGCTGCCCGGCGCCTACAACGTCAACATCAAGTTGGACA
TCACCTCCCACAACGAGGACTACACCATCGTGGAACAGTACGAACGCGCCGAGGGCCGCCACTCCACCGG
CGGCATGGACGAGCTGTACAAGAAGCTTTTTTGGGCACTGGTCGTGGTTGCTGGAGTCCTGTTTTGTTAT
GGCTTGCTAGTGACAGTGGCTCTTTGTGTTGAAAACCTGTATTTTCAGGGTATGTCTAGATTAGATAAAA
GTAAAGTGATTAACAGCGCATTAGAGCTGCTTAATGAGGTCGGAATCGAAGGTTTAACAACCCGTAAACT
CGCCCAGAAGCTAGGTGTAGAGCAGCCTACATTGTATTGGCATGTAAAAAATAAGCGGGCTTTGCTCGAC
GCCTTAGCCATTGAGATGTTAGATAGGCACCATACTCACTTTTGCCCTTTAGAAGGGGAAAGCTGGCAAG
ATTTTTTACGTAATAACGCTAAAAGTTTTAGATGTGCTTTACTAAGTCATCGCGATGGAGCAAAAGTACA
TTTAGGTACACGGCCTACAGAAAAACAGTATGAAACTCTCGAAAATCAATTAGCCTTTTTATGCCAACAA
GGTTTTTCACTAGAGAATGCATTATATGCACTCAGCGCTGTGGGGCATTTTACTTTAGGTTGCGTATTGG
AAGATCAAGAGCATCAAGTCGCTAAAGAAGAAAGGGAAACACCTACTACTGATAGTATGCCGCCATTATT
ACGACAAGCTATCGAATTATTTGATCACCAAGGTGCAGAGCCAGCCTTCTTATTCGGCCTTGAATTGATC
ATATGCGGATTAGAAAAACAACTTAAATGTGAAAGTGGGTCCGCGTACAGCCGCGCGCGTACGAAAAACA
ATTACGGGTCTACCATCGAGGGCCTGCTCGATCTCCCGGACGACGACGCCCCCGAAGAGGCGGGGCTGGC
GGCTCCGCGCCTGTCCTTTCTCCCCGCGGGACACACGCGCAGACTGTCGACGGCCCCCCCGACCGATGTC
AGCCTGGGGGACGAGCTCCACTTAGACGGCGAGGACGTGGCGATGGCGCATGCCGACGCGCTAGACGATT
TCGATCTGGACATGTTGGGGGACGGGGATTCCCCGGGTCCGGGATTTACCCCCCACGACTCCGCCCCCTA
CGGCGCTCTGGATATGGCCGACTTCGAGTTTGAGCAGATGTTTACCGATGCCCTTGGAATTGACGAGTAC
GGTGGAGGTACCGGCGGAGGCTCCGGTGGTGGCTCTATGGTGAGCAAGGGCGAGGAGCTGTTCACCGGGG
TGGTGCCCATCCTGGTCGAGCTGGACGGCGACGTAAACGGCCACAAGTTCAGCGTGAGGGGCGAGGGCGA
GGGCGATGCCACCAACGGCAAGCTGACCCTGAAGTTCATCTGCACCACCGGCAAGCTGCCCGTGCCCTGG
CCCACCCTCGTGACCACCCTGAGCCACGGCGTGCAGTGCTTCGCCCGCTACCCCGACCACATGAAGCAGC
ACGACTTCTTCAAGTCCGCCATGCCCGAAGGCTACGTCCAGGAGCGCACCATCTTCTTCAAGGACGACGG
CACCTACAAGACCCGCGCCGAGGTGAAGTTCGAGGGCGACACCCTAGTGAACCGCATCGAGCTGAAGGGC
GTCGACTTCAAGGAGGACGGCAACATCCTGGGGCACAAGCTGGAGTACAACTTCAACAGCCACAACATCT
ATATCATGGCCGTCAAGCAGAAGAACGGCATCAAGGTGAACTTCAAGATCCGCCACAACGTGGAGGACGG
CAGCGTGCAGCTCGCCGACCACTACCAGCAGAACACCCCCATCGGCGACGGCCCCGTGCTGCTGCCCGAC
AGCCACTACCTGAGCACCCAGTCCGTGCTGAGCAAAGACCCCAACGAGAAGCGCGATCACATGGTCCTGC
TGGAGTTCCGCACCGCCGCCGGGATCACTCTCGGCATGGACGAGCTGTACAAGTAATAGCGGCCGCCACC
GCGGTGGAGCTGTTTAAACCTCGAGCAATTCACCCCACCAGTGCAGGCTGCCTATCAGAAAGTGGTGGCT
GGTGTGGCTAATGCCCTGGCCCACAAGTATCACTAAGCTCGCTTTCTTGCTGTCCAATTTCTATTAAAGG
TTCCTTTGTTCCCTAAGTCCAACTACTAAACTGGGGATATTATGAAGGGCCTTGAGCATCTGGATTCTGC
CTAATAAAAAACATTTATTTTCATTGCAATGATGTATTTAAATTATTTCTGAATATTTTACTAAAAAGGG
AATGTGGGAGGTCAGTGCATTTAAAACATAAAGAAATGAAGAGCTAGTTCAAACCTTGGGAAAATACACT
ATATCTTAAACTCCATGAAAGAAGGTGAGGCTGCAAACAGTAATGCACATTGGCAACAGCCCCTGATGCC
TATGCCTTATTCATCCCTCAGAAAAGGATTCAAGTAGAGGCTTGATTTGGAGGTTAAAGTTTTGCTATGC
TGTATTTTACATTACTTATTGTTTTAGCTGTCCTCATGAATGTCTTTTCACTACCCATTTGCTTATCCTG
CATCTCTCAGCCTTGACTCCACTCAGTTCTCTTGCTTAGAGATACCACCTTTCCCCTGAAGTGTTCCTTC
CATGTTTTACGGCGAGATGGTTTCTCCTCGCCTGGCCACTCAGCCTTAGTTGTCTCTGTTGTCTTATAGA
GGTCTACTTGAAGAAGGAAAAACAGGGGGCATGGTTTGACTGTCCTGTGAGCCCTTCTTCCCTGCCTCCC
CCACTCACAGTGACCCGGAATCCCTCGACATGGCAGTCTAGAGCATGGCTACGTAGATAAGTAGCATGGC
GGGTTAATCATTAACTACAAGGAACCCCTAGTGATGGAGTTGGCCACTCCCTCTCTGCGCGCTCGCTCGC
TCACTGAGGCCGGGCGACCAAAGGTCGCCCGACGCCCGGGCTTTGCCCGGGCGGCCTCAGTGAGCGAGCG
AGCGCGCCAGCTGGCGTAATAGCGAAGAGGCCCGCACCGATCGCCCTTCCCAACAGTTGCGCAGCCTGAA
TGGCGAATGGAATTCCAGACGATTGAGCGTCAAAATGTAGGTATTTCCATGAGCGTTTTTCCT
[38 nt withheld, positions 4614-4651]
C
[378 nt withheld, positions 4653-5030]
C
[91 nt withheld, positions 5032-5122]
A
[49 nt withheld, positions 5124-5172]
CCTTTGACGTTGGAGTCCACGTTCTTT
[37 nt withheld, positions 5200-5236]
ACCCTATCTCGGTCTATTCTTTTGATTTATAAGGGATTTTGCCGATTTCGGCCTATTGGTTAAAAAATGA
GCTGATTTAACAAAAATTTAACGCGAATTTTAACAAAAT
[37 nt withheld, positions 5346-5382]
T
[100 nt withheld, positions 5384-5483]
CTCAGGCAATGACCTGATAGCCTTTGTAG
[69 nt withheld, positions 5513-5581]
T
[44 nt withheld, positions 5583-5626]
ACCTACACATTACTCA
[44 nt withheld, positions 5643-5686]
TTGCGTTGAAATAAAGGCTTCTCCC
[83 nt withheld, positions 5712-5794]
TTCTTTGCCTTGCCTGTATGATTTATTGGATGTTGGAATTCCTGATGCGGTATTTTCTCCTTACGCATCT
GTGCGGTATTTCACACCGCATATGGTGCACTCTCAGTACAATCTGCTCTGATGCCGCATAGTTAAGCCAG
CCCCGACACCCGCCAACACCCGCTGACGCGCCCTGACGGGCTTGTCTGCTCCCGGCATCCGCTTACAGAC
AAGCTGTGACCGTCTCCGGGAGCTGCATGTGTCAGAGGTTTTCACCGTCATCACCGAAACGCGCGAGACG
AAAGGGCCTCGTGATACGCCTATTTTTATAGGTTAATGTCATGATAATAATGGTTTCTTAGACGTCAGGT
GGCACTTTTCGGGGAAATGTGCGCGGAACCCCTATTTGTTTATTTTTCTAAATACATTCAAATATGTATC
CGCTCATGAGACAATAACCCTGATAAATGCTTCAATAATATTGAAAAAGGAAGAGTATGAGTATTCAACA
TTTCCGTGTCGCCCTTATTCCCTTTTTTGCGGCATTTTGCCTTCCTGTTTTTGCTCACCCAGAAACGCTG
GTGAAAGTAAAAGATGCTGAAGATCAGTTGGGTGCACGAGTGGGTTACATCGAACTGGATCTCAACAGCG
GTAAGATCCTTGAGAGTTTTCGCCCCGAAGAACGTTTTCCAATGATGAGCACTTTTAAAGTTCTGCTATG
TGGCGCGGTATTATCCCGTATTGACGCCGGGCAAGAGCAACTCGGTCGCCGCATACACTATTCTCAGAAT
GACTTGGTTGAGTACTCACCAGTCACAGAAAAGCATCTTACGGATGGCATGACAGTAAGAGAATTATGCA
GTGCTGCCATAACCATGAGTGATAACACTGCGGCCAACTTACTTCTGACAACGATCGGAGGACCGAAGGA
GCTAACCGCTTTTTTGCACAACATGGGGGATCATGTAACTCGCCTTGATCGTTGGGAACCGGAGCTGAAT
GAAGCCATACCAAACGACGAGCGTGACACCACGATGCCTGTAGCAATGGCAACAACGTTGCGCAAACTAT
TAACTGGCGAACTACTTACTCTAGCTTCCCGGCAACAATTAATAGACTGGATGGAGGCGGATAAAGTTGC
AGGACCACTTCTGCGCTCGGCCCTTCCGGCTGGCTGGTTTATTGCTGATAAATCTGGAGCCGGTGAGCGT
GGGTCTCGCGGTATCATTGCAGCACTGGGGCCAGATGGTAAGCCCTCCCGTATCGTAGTTATCTACACGA
CGGGGAGTCAGGCAACTATGGATGAACGAAATAGACAGATCGCTGAGATAGGTGCCTCACTGATTAAGCA
TTGGTAACTGTCAGACCAAGTTTACTCATATATACTTTAGATTGATTTAAAACTTCATTTTTAATTTAAA
AGGATCTAGGTGAAGATCCTTTTTGATAATCTCATGACCAAAATCCCTTAACGTGAGTTTTCGTTCCACT
GAGCGTCAGACCCCGTAGAAAAGATCAAAGGATCTTCTTGAGATCCTTTTTTTCTGCGCGTAATCTGCTG
CTTGCAAACAAAAAAACCACCGCTACCAGCGGTGGTTTGTTTGCCGGATCAAGAGCTACCAACTCTTTTT
CCGAAGGTAACTGGCTTCAGCAGAGCGCAGATACCAAATACTGTCCTTCTAGTGTAGCCGTAGTTAGGCC
ACCACTTCAAGAACTCTGTAGCACCGCCTACATACCTCGCTCTGCTAATCCTGTTACCAGTGGCTGCTGC
CAGTGGCGATAAGTCGTGTCTTACCGGGTTGGACTCAAGACGATAGTTACCGGATAAGGCGCAGCGGTCG
GGCTGAACGGGGGGTTCGTGCACACAGCCCAGCTTGGAGCGAACGACCTACACCGAACTGAGATACCTAC
AGCGTGAGCTATGAGAAAGCGCCACGCTTCCCGAAGGGAGAAAGGCGGACAGGTATCCGGTAAGCGGCAG
GGTCGGAACAGGAGAGCGCACGAGGGAGCTTCCAGGGGGAAACGCCTGGTATCTTTATAGTCCTGTCGGG
TTTCGCCACCTCTGACTTGAGCGTCGATTTTTGTGATGCTCGTCAGGGGGGCGGAGCCTATGGAAAAACG
CCAGCAACGCGGCCTTTTTACGGTTCCTGGCCTTTTGCTGGCCTTTTGCTCACATGTTCTTTCCTGCGTT
ATCCCCTGATTCTGTGGATAACCGTATTACCGCCTTTGAGTGAGCTGATACCGCTCGCCGCAGCCGAACG
ACCGAGCGCAGCGAGTCAGTGAGCGAGGAAGCGGAAGAGCGCCCAATACGCAAACCGCCTCTCCCCGCGC
GTTGGCCGATTCATTAATGCAGCAGCTGCGCGCTCGCTCGCTCACTGAGGCCGCCC
Features (pLannotate 1.2.2; 26 found; start..end, strand, type, name):
    175..554     +  enhancer       CMV enhancer: human cytomegalovirus immediate early enhancer
    555..758     +  promoter       CMV promoter: human cytomegalovirus (CMV) immediate early promoter
    754..787     +  LTR            5' LTR (truncated) (fragment): truncated 5' long terminal repeat (LTR) from HIV-1
    803..821     +  promoter       T7 promoter: promoter for bacteriophage T7 RNA polymerase
    847..924     +  CDS            Cd4 (fragment): CD4_MOUSE - Experimental evidence at protein level: Swiss-Prot protein existence level 1. Integral membrane glycoprotein that plays an essential role in the immune response and serves multiple functions in responses against both external and internal offenses. In T-cells, functions primarily as a coreceptor for MHC class II molecule:peptide complex. The antigens presented by class II peptides are derived from extracellular proteins while class I peptides are derived from cytosolic proteins. Interacts simultaneously with the T-cell receptor (TCR) and the MHC class II presented by antigen presen
    925..1632    +  CDS            mCherry: mCherry is a basic (constitutively fluorescent) red fluorescent protein published in 2004, derived from Discosoma sp.. It is reported to be a very rapidly-maturing monomer with low acid sensitivity.
   1633..1710    +  CDS            Cd28 (fragment): CD28_MOUSE - Experimental evidence at protein level: Swiss-Prot protein existence level 1. Involved in T-cell activation, the induction of cell proliferation and cytokine production and promotion of T-cell survival. Enhances the production of IL4 and IL10 in T-cells in conjunction with TCR/CD3 ligation and CD40L costimulation. From Mus musculus (Mouse).
   1711..1730    +  CDS            TEV site (fragment): tobacco etch virus (TEV) protease recognition and cleavage site
   1732..2352    +  CDS            tetR: TETR2_ECOLX - Experimental evidence at protein level: Swiss-Prot protein existence level 1. TetR is the repressor of the tetracycline resistance element; its N-terminal region forms a helix-turn-helix structure and binds DNA. Binding of tetracycline to TetR reduces the repressor affinity for the tetracycline resistance gene (tetA) promoter operator sites. From Escherichia coli.
   2503..2735    +  CDS            VP16 AD (fragment): transcriptional activation domain of herpes simplex virus protein VP16 (Triezenberg et al., 1988; Cousens et al., 1989); UL48
   2767..3483    +  CDS            EBFP2: EBFP2 is a basic (constitutively fluorescent) blue fluorescent protein published in 2007, derived from Aequorea victoria. It is reported to be a rapidly-maturing monomer with moderate acid sensitivity.
   3488..3511    -  misc_feature   MCS (fragment): pBluescript multiple cloning site
   3526..3603    +  CDS            HBB (fragment): HBB_PONPY - Experimental evidence at transcript level: Swiss-Prot protein existence level 2. Involved in oxygen transport from the lung to the various peripheral tissues. From Pongo pygmaeus (Bornean orangutan).
   3607..3999    +  polyA_signal   β-globin poly(A): human β-globin polyadenylation signal
   4360..4487    +  repeat_region  AAV2 ITR (fragment): inverted terminal repeat of adeno-associated virus serotype 2 inverted
   4485..4557    +  CDS            lacZα (fragment): LacZα fragment of β-galactosidase; lacZ fragment
   4566..4919    +  CDS            M13 gene IV (fragment) (sequence partly withheld): pIV; IV; phage assembly
   4907..5362    +  rep_origin     f1 ori (sequence partly withheld): f1 bacteriophage origin of replication; arrow indicates direction of (+) strand synthesis
   5425..5828    +  CDS            M13 gene II (fragment) (sequence partly withheld): pII; II; replication
   5835..5934    -  misc_feature   bom (fragment): basis of mobility region from pBR322
   6036..6071    -  CDS            rop (fragment): Rop protein, which maintains plasmids at low copy number; rop
   6166..6270    +  promoter       AmpR promoter: bla
   6271..7131    +  CDS            AmpR: β-lactamase; bla; confers resistance to ampicillin, carbenicillin, and related antibiotics
   7302..7890    +  rep_origin     ori: high-copy-number ColE1/pMB1/pBR322/pUC origin of replication
   8073..8127    +  CDS            lacI (fragment): lac repressor; lacI; The lac repressor binds to the lac operator to inhibit transcription in E. coli. This inhibition can be relieved by adding lactose or isopropyl-β-D-thiogalactopyranoside (IPTG).
   8126..99      -  repeat_region  AAV2 ITR (across the origin): inverted terminal repeat of adeno-associated virus serotype 2 inverted
