[The description below was written by a language model from this plasmid's Addgene catalogue record, the feature table of its GenBank file and pLannotate feature annotations shown in this document.]
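Description:
mCherry_LD 0_CS G_tTA-BFP is an 8,160 bp mammalian expression plasmid built on a pAAV backbone. Its expression cassette is flanked by AAV2 inverted terminal repeats, so in principle it could be packaged into recombinant AAV as well as used for direct transfection. In bacteria it is propagated through a high-copy ColE1/pUC-type origin and selected with ampicillin (AmpR). An f1 origin and small remnants of lacZα, lacI, rop and bom also come from the backbone. The catalogue lists a recombination-deficient growth strain, which is consistent with the need to keep the ITRs stable.

The roughly 2.6 kb synthetic insert, cloned between NheI and NotI, encodes a "target chain" of the Modular Extracellular Sensor Architecture (MESA). It is transcribed from the CMV enhancer/promoter and terminated by a β-globin polyadenylation signal. The annotated open reading frame begins with a short mouse CD4 fragment, presumably acting as a signal peptide. This is followed by mCherry as the extracellular domain, joined without a linker ("LD 0") to a mouse CD28 transmembrane segment. On the intracellular side, a TEV protease cleavage site (the "G" variant, described in the record as the wild-type sequence) tethers the tetracycline transactivator tTA (TetR fused to the VP16 activation domain), which carries a C-terminal EBFP2 tag.

In the MESA design, a partner chain bearing TEV protease cleaves this site when the two chains are brought together, releasing tTA-BFP from the membrane to activate a tTA-responsive reporter. The two fluorescent proteins allow expression and localisation to be monitored. The two short GenBank records cover only partial reads across the TEV site and the VP16 region.
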