Addgene plasmid #58856: mCherry_LD 0_CS G_tTA-BFP
Purpose: MESA target chain with mCherry ectodomain, no linker domain, G cleavage sequence, and tTA-BFP fusion
Depositing lab: Joshua Leonard. Depositing organization: Northwestern University. Publication: Modular Extracellular Sensor Architecture for Engineering Mammalian Cell-based Devices. Daringer NM, Dudek RM, Schwarz KA, Leonard JN. ACS Synth Biol. 2014 Mar 11. 10.1021/sb400128g PubMed 24611683.
Backbone
  Vector backbone: pAAV
  Vector type: Mammalian Expression, AAV
Growth in bacteria
  Bacterial resistance: Ampicillin, 100 μg/mL
  Growth temperature: 37°C
  Growth strain: NEB Stable
  Copy number: Unknown
Gene/Insert
  Gene/Insert name: MESA target chain with mCherry ectodomain, cd28 transmembrane domain, wild type TEV cleavage sequence
  Species: Synthetic
  Insert size (bp): 2640
  Promoter: CMV
  Tag / fusion protein: EBFP (C terminal on insert)
  Cloning method: Restriction Enzyme; 5′ cloning site NheI (not destroyed); 3′ cloning site NotI (not destroyed)
  Sequencing primers: 5′ ATGTGCCGAGCCATCTCTCT; 3′ TTACTTGTACAGCTCGTCCA
Terms and licenses: Academic/Nonprofit Terms; Industry Terms: Not Available to Industry
How to cite: mCherry_LD 0_CS G_tTA-BFP was a gift from Joshua Leonard (Addgene plasmid # 58856 ; http://n2t.net/addgene:58856 ; RRID:Addgene_58856)
