LOCUS       Exported 748 bp ds-DNA linear SYN 31-MAY-2021
DEFINITION  MESA target chain with mCherry ectodomain, no linker domain, G
            cleavage sequence, and tTA-BFP fusion .
ACCESSION   .
VERSION     .
KEYWORDS    mCherry_LD 0_CS G_tTA-BFP
SOURCE      synthetic DNA construct
  ORGANISM  synthetic DNA construct
REFERENCE   1 (bases 1 to 748)
  AUTHORS   Daringer NM, Dudek RM, Schwarz KA, Leonard JN
  TITLE     Modular Extracellular Sensor Architecture for Engineering Mammalian
            Cell-based Devices.
  JOURNAL   ACS Synth Biol. 2014 Mar 11.
  PUBMED    24611683
REFERENCE   2 (bases 1 to 748)
  AUTHORS   .
  TITLE     Direct Submission
  JOURNAL   Exported May 31, 2021 from SnapGene Server 1.1.58
            http://www.snapgene.com
FEATURES             Location/Qualifiers
     source          1..748
                     /organism="synthetic DNA construct"
                     /mol_type="other DNA"
     primer_bind     294..313
                     /label=Tet-R
                     /note="Tetracycline resistance gene, reverse primer"
     CDS             complement(387..407)
                     /codon_start=1
                     /product="tobacco etch virus (TEV) protease recognition and
                     cleavage site"
                     /label=TEV site
                     /translation="ENLYFQG"
ORIGIN
        1 ttctctagtg aaaaaccttg ttggcataaa aaggctaatt gattttcgag agtttcatac
       61 tgtttttctg taggccgtgt acctaaatgt acttttgctc catcgcgatg acttagtaaa
      121 gcacatctaa aacttttagc gttattacgt aaaaaatctt gccagctttc cccttctaaa
      181 gggcaaaagt gagtatggtg cctatctaac atctcaatgg ctaaggcgtc gagcaaagcc
      241 cgcttatttt ttacatgcca atacaatgta ggctgctcta cacctagctt ctgggcgagt
      301 ttacgggttg ttaaaccttc gattccgacc tcattaagca gctctaatgc gctgttaatc
      361 actttacttt tatctaatct agacataccc tgaaaataca ggttttcaac acaaagagcc
      421 actgtcacta gcaagccata acaaaacagg actccagcaa ccacgaccag tgcccaaaaa
      481 agcttcttgt acagctcgtc catgccgccg gtggagtggc ggccctcggc gcgttcgtac
      541 tgttccacga tggtgtagtc ctcgttgtgg gaggtgatgt ccaacttgat gttgacgttg
      601 taggcgccgg gcagctgcac gggcttcttg gccttgtagg tggtcttgac ctcagcgtcg
      661 tagtggccgc cgtccttcag cttcagcctc tgcttgatct cgcccttcag ggcgccgtcc
      721 tcggggtaca tccgctcgga ggaggcct
//
