LOCUS       Exported 646 bp ds-DNA linear SYN 02-JUN-2021
DEFINITION  MESA target chain with mCherry ectodomain, no linker domain, G
            cleavage sequence, and tTA-BFP fusion .
ACCESSION   .
VERSION     .
KEYWORDS    mCherry_LD 0_CS G_tTA-BFP
SOURCE      synthetic DNA construct
  ORGANISM  synthetic DNA construct
REFERENCE   1 (bases 1 to 646)
  AUTHORS   Daringer NM, Dudek RM, Schwarz KA, Leonard JN
  TITLE     Modular Extracellular Sensor Architecture for Engineering Mammalian
            Cell-based Devices.
  JOURNAL   ACS Synth Biol. 2014 Mar 11.
  PUBMED    24611683
REFERENCE   2 (bases 1 to 646)
  AUTHORS   .
  TITLE     Direct Submission
  JOURNAL   Exported Jun 2, 2021 from SnapGene Server 1.1.58
            http://www.snapgene.com
FEATURES             Location/Qualifiers
     source          1..646
                     /organism="synthetic DNA construct"
                     /mol_type="other DNA"
     CDS             166..396
                     /codon_start=1
                     /gene="UL48"
                     /product="transcriptional activation domain of herpes
                     simplex virus protein VP16 (Triezenberg et al., 1988;
                     Cousens et al., 1989)"
                     /label=VP16 AD
                     /translation="APPTDVSLGDELHLDGEDVAMAHADALDDFDLDMLGDGDSPGPGF
                     TPHDSAPYGALDMADFEFEQMFTDALGIDEYG"
     primer_bind     complement(475..496)
                     /label=EGFP-N
                     /note="EGFP, reverse primer"
ORIGIN
        1 tgtgaaagtg ggtccgcgta cagccgcgcg cgtacgaaaa acaattacgg gtctaccatc
       61 gagggcctgc tcgatctccc ggacgacgac gcccccgaag aggcggggct ggcggctccg
      121 cgcctgtcct ttctccccgc gggacacacg cgcagactgt cgacggcccc cccgaccgat
      181 gtcagcctgg gggacgagct ccacttagac ggcgaggacg tggcgatggc gcatgccgac
      241 gcgctagacg atttcgatct ggacatgttg ggggacgggg attccccggg tccgggattt
      301 accccccacg actccgcccc ctacggcgct ctggatatgg ccgacttcga gtttgagcag
      361 atgtttaccg atgcccttgg aattgacgag tacggtggag gtaccggcgg aggctccggt
      421 ggtggctcta tggtgagcaa gggcgaggag ctgttcaccg gggtggtgcc catcctggtc
      481 gagctggacg gcgacgtaaa cggccacaag ttcagcgtga ggggcgaggg cgagggcgat
      541 gccaccaacg gcaagctgac cctgaagttc atctgcacca ccggcaagct gcccgtgccc
      601 tggcccaccc tcgtgaccac cctgagccac ggcgtgcagt gcttcg
//
