>Addgene plasmid #58856 | mCherry_LD 0_CS G_tTA-BFP | addgene partial sequence | sequence record 129123 | CMV-F 5'-CGCAAATGGGCGGTAGGCGTG-3'
ACTAGAGAACCCACTGCTTACTGGCTTATCGAAATTAATACGACTCACTATAGGGAGACCCAAGCTGGCT
AGCGCCATCATGTGCCGAGCCATCTCTCTTAGGCGCTTGCTGCTGCTGCTGCTGCAGCTGTCACAACTCC
TAGCTGTCACTCAAGGGATGGTGAGCAAGGGCGAGGAGGATAACATGGCCATCATCAAGGAGTTCATGCG
CTTCAAGGTGCACATGGAGGGCTCCGTGAACGGCCACGAGTTCGAGATCGAGGGCGAGGGCGAGGGCCGC
CCCTACGAGGGCACCCAGACCGCCAAGCTGAAGGTGACCAAGGGTGGCCCCCTGCCCTTCGCCTGGGACA
TCCTGTCCCCTCAGTTCATGTACGGCTCCAAGGCCTACGTGAAGCACCCCGCCGACATCCCCGACTACTT
GAAGCTGTCCTTCCCCGAGGGCTTCAAGTGGGAGCGCGTGATGAACTTCGAGGACGGCGGCGTGGTGACC
GTGACCCAGGACTCCTCCCTGCAGGACGGCGAGTTCATCTACAAGGTGAAGCTGCGCGGCACCAACTTCC
CCTCCGACGGCCCCGTAATGCAGAAGAAGACCATGGGCTGGGAGGCCTCCTCCGAGCGGATGTACCCCGA
GGACGGCGCCCTGAAGGGCGAGATCAAGCAGAGGCTGAAGCTGAAGGACGGCGGCCACTACGACGCTGAG
GTCAAGACCACCTACAAGGCCAAGAAGCCCGTGCAGCTGCCCGGCGCCTACAACGTCAACATCAAGTTGG
ACATCACCTCCCACAACGAGGACTACACCATCGTGGAACAGTACGAACGCGCC
