>Addgene plasmid #58856 | mCherry_LD 0_CS G_tTA-BFP | addgene partial sequence | sequence record 129124 | hbeta-globpA-R2 5'-GATGCTCAAGGCCCTTCATA-3'
AAGGAACCTTTAATAGAAATTGGACAGCAAGAAAGCGAGCTTAGTGATACTTGTGGGCCAGGGCATTAGC
CACACCAGCCACCACTTTCTGATAGGCAGCCTGCACTGGTGGGGTGAATTGCTCGAGGTTTAAACAGCTC
CACCGCGGTGGCGGCCGCTATTACTTGTACAGCTCGTCCATGCCGAGAGTGATCCCGGCGGCGGTGCGGA
ACTCCAGCAGGACCATGTGATCGCGCTTCTCGTTGGGGTCTTTGCTCAGCACGGACTGGGTGCTCAGGTA
GTGGCTGTCGGGCAGCAGCACGGGGCCGTCGCCGATGGGGGTGTTCTGCTGGTAGTGGTCGGCGAGCTGC
ACGCTGCCGTCCTCCACGTTGTGGCGGATCTTGAAGTTCACCTTGATGCCGTTCTTCTGCTTGACGGCCA
TGATATAGATGTTGTGGCTGTTGAAGTTGTACTCCAGCTTGTGCCCCAGGATGTTGCCGTCCTCCTTGAA
GTCGACGCCCTTCAGCTCGATGCGGTTCACTAGGGTGTCGCCCTCGAACTTCACCTCGGCGCGGGTCTTG
TAGGTGCCGTCGTCCTTGAAGAAGATGGTGCGCTCCTGGACGTAGCCTTCGGGCATGGCGGACTTGAAGA
AGTCGTGCTGCTTCATGTGGTCGGGGTAGCGGGCGAAGCACTGCACGCCGTGGCTCAGGGTGGTCACGAG
GGTGGGCCAGGGCACGGGCAGCTTGCCGGTGGTGCAGATGAACTTCAGGGTCAGCTTGCCGTTGGTGGCA
TCGCCCTCGCCCTCGCCCCTCACGCTGAACTTGTGGCCGTTTACGTCGCCGTCCAGCTCGACCAGGATGG
GCACCACCCCGGTGAACAGCTCCTCGCCCTTGCTCACCATAGAGCCACCACCGGAGCCTCCGCC
